Addgene plasmid #221591: PAL-AA246–324-GFP
Purpose: Expresses the palmitolylation region of mamalian Arl13b (amino acids 246-325) and GFP-tagged
Depositing lab: Lei Lu. Depositing organization: Nanyang Technological University. Publication: Rab8 and TNPO1 are ciliary transport adaptors for GTPase Arl13b by interacting with its RVEP motif containing ciliary targeting sequence. Mahajan D, Madugula V, Lu L. J Biol Chem. 2023 May;299(5):104604. doi: 10.1016/j.jbc.2023.104604. Epub 2023 Mar 11. PubMed 36907439.
Backbone
  Vector backbone: pEGFP-N1
  Backbone manufacturer: Clontech
  Backbone size w/o insert (bp): 4733
  Total vector size (bp): 4967
  Vector type: Mammalian Expression
  Selectable markers: Neomycin (select with G418)
Growth in bacteria
  Bacterial resistance: Kanamycin, 50 μg/mL
  Growth temperature: 37°C
  Growth strain: DH5alpha
  Copy number: Unknown
Gene/Insert
  Gene/Insert name: Arl13B
  Species: H. sapiens (human)
  Insert size (bp): 240
  Mutation: deleted amino acid 10-246,325-428
  Entrez Gene: ARL13B (a.k.a. ARL2L1, JBTS8)
  Promoter: CMV promoter
  Tag / fusion protein: EGFP (C terminal on insert)
  Cloning method: Restriction Enzyme; 5′ cloning site EcoRI (unknown if destroyed); 3′ cloning site BamHI (unknown if destroyed)
  Sequencing primers: 5′ CMV Forward
Terms and licenses: Academic/Nonprofit Terms; Industry Terms: Not Available to Industry
How to cite: PAL-AA246–324-GFP was a gift from Lei Lu (Addgene plasmid # 221591 ; http://n2t.net/addgene:221591 ; RRID:Addgene_221591)
