[The description below was written by a language model from this plasmid's Addgene catalogue record and pLannotate feature annotations shown in this document.]
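Description:
PAL-AA246–324-GFP is a mammalian expression plasmid built on the Clontech pEGFP-N1 backbone, about 5 kb in total. It is propagated in E. coli through a high-copy ColE1/pUC-type origin. Selection relies on a single Tn5 NeoR/KanR (aminoglycoside phosphotransferase) gene. A bacterial bla-type promoter drives this gene to give kanamycin resistance in bacteria, and the SV40 enhancer/early promoter drives it to give G418 resistance in mammalian cells, with an HSV TK polyadenylation signal terminating the cassette. An f1 origin is also present, as in the parental vector. The short large T antigen, ble and bGH poly(A) fragments in the automated annotation appear to be partial matches within backbone sequence rather than functional elements.

The payload is a roughly 240 bp fragment of human ARL13B, the cilium-specific Arf-like GTPase, cloned between EcoRI and BamHI sites. It lies downstream of the CMV immediate-early enhancer and promoter and is followed by EGFP, so the reporter sits at the C-terminus of the insert, with the SV40 poly(A) signal after it. The record lists the mutation as deletion of residues 10–246 and 325–428. This implies that the short N-terminal stretch, which the construct name and purpose field link to palmitoylation, is joined to an internal segment spanning approximately residues 246–324. The record is slightly inconsistent about the exact residue boundaries. The annotated ARL13B match covers only this fragment.

The associated study concerns the ciliary targeting sequence of Arl13b and its transport adaptors. The construct therefore most likely serves as a truncation reporter for imaging how this region affects membrane association and ciliary localisation in transfected cells.
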