Features (pLannotate 1.2.2; 15 found; start..end, strand, type, name):
     61..364     +  enhancer       CMV enhancer: human cytomegalovirus immediate early enhancer
    365..568     +  promoter       CMV promoter: human cytomegalovirus (CMV) immediate early promoter
    591..618     +  misc_feature   MCS (fragment): multiple cloning site
    646..882     +  CDS            ARL13B (fragment): AR13B_HUMAN - Also known as ARL2L1. Experimental evidence at protein level: Swiss-Prot protein existence level 1. Cilium-specific protein required to control the microtubule- based, ciliary axoneme structure. May act by maintaining the association between IFT subcomplexes A and B. Binds GTP but is not able to hydrolyze it; the GTPase activity remains unclear. Required to pattern the neural tube. Involved in cerebral cortex development: required for the initial formation of a polarized radial glial scaffold, the first step in the construction of the cerebral cortex, by regulating ciliary signal
    904..1623    +  CDS            EGFP: the original enhanced GFP (Yang et al., 1996) mammalian codon-optimized
   1640..1723    +  CDS            large T antigen (fragment): large T antigen from SV40 (simian virus 40)
   1746..1867    +  polyA_signal   SV40 poly(A) signal: SV40 polyadenylation signal
   1901..2329    -  rep_origin     f1 ori (sequence partly withheld): f1 bacteriophage origin of replication; arrow indicates direction of (+) strand synthesis
   2356..2460    +  promoter       AmpR promoter: bla
   2462..2819    +  promoter       SV40 promoter: SV40 enhancer and early promoter
   2854..3648    +  CDS            NeoR/KanR: aminoglycoside phosphotransferase from Tn5; aph(3')-II (or nptII); confers resistance to neomycin, kanamycin, and G418 (Geneticin®)
   3669..3821    +  CDS            ble (fragment): BLE_KLEPN - Experimental evidence at protein level: Swiss-Prot protein existence level 1. Binding protein with a strong affinity to the bleomycin family of antibiotics. Binds to CL990; an antimitotic-antibiotic compound. From Klebsiella pneumoniae.
   3880..3927    +  polyA_signal   HSV TK poly(A) signal: herpes simplex virus thymidine kinase polyadenylation signal (Cole and Stacy, 1985)
   4018..4034    -  polyA_signal   bGH poly(A) signal (fragment): bovine growth hormone polyadenylation signal
   4256..4844    +  rep_origin     ori: high-copy-number ColE1/pMB1/pBR322/pUC origin of replication
>Addgene plasmid #221591 | PAL-AA246–324-GFP | addgene full sequence | sequence record 493740 | Addgene NGS Result
TAGTTATTAATAGTAATCAATTACGGGGTCATTAGTTCATAGCCCATATATGGAGTTCCGCGTTACATAA
CTTACGGTAAATGGCCCGCCTGGCTGACCGCCCAACGACCCCCGCCCATTGACGTCAATAATGACGTATG
TTCCCATAGTAACGCCAATAGGGACTTTCCATTGACGTCAATGGGTGGAGTATTTACGGTAAACTGCCCA
CTTGGCAGTACATCAAGTGTATCATATGCCAAGTACGCCCCCTATTGACGTCAATGACGGTAAATGGCCC
GCCTGGCATTATGCCCAGTACATGACCTTATGGGACTTTCCTACTTGGCAGTACATCTACGTATTAGTCA
TCGCTATTACCATGGTGATGCGGTTTTGGCAGTACATCAATGGGCGTGGATAGCGGTTTGACTCACGGGG
ATTTCCAAGTCTCCACCCCATTGACGTCAATGGGAGTTTGTTTTGGCACCAAAATCAACGGGACTTTCCA
AAATGTCGTAACAACTCCGCCCCATTGACGCAAATGGGCGGTAGGCGTGTACGGTGGGAGGTCTATATAA
GCAGAGCTGGTTTAGTGAACCGTCAGATCCGCTAGCGCTACCGGACTCAGATCTCGAGATGTTCAGTCTG
ATGGCCAGTTGCTGCCTGGCTGAGTTGGACCCAGAACCAACGAATCCTTTCCAGCCAATAGCATCTGTAA
TCATTGAGAACGAAGGAAAACTTGAAAGAGAGAAAAAAAACCAAAAAATGGAGAAAGACAGTGATGGCTG
CCACCTGAAACATAAAATGGAGCATGAGCAAATAGAGACACAAGGCCAGGTTAATCACAATGGCCAAAAA
AATAATGAATTTGGACTAGTAGAAAATTATAAGGAGGCATTACGGGATCCACCGGTCGCCACCATGGTGA
GCAAGGGCGAGGAGCTGTTCACCGGGGTGGTGCCCATCCTGGTCGAGCTGGACGGCGACGTAAACGGCCA
CAAGTTCAGCGTGTCCGGCGAGGGCGAGGGCGATGCCACCTACGGCAAGCTGACCCTGAAGTTCATCTGC
ACCACCGGCAAGCTGCCCGTGCCCTGGCCCACCCTCGTGACCACCCTGACCTACGGCGTGCAGTGCTTCA
GCCGCTACCCCGACCACATGAAGCAGCACGACTTCTTCAAGTCCGCCATGCCCGAAGGCTACGTCCAGGA
GCGCACCATCTTCTTCAAGGACGACGGCAACTACAAGACCCGCGCCGAGGTGAAGTTCGAGGGCGACACC
CTGGTGAACCGCATCGAGCTGAAGGGCATCGACTTCAAGGAGGACGGCAACATCCTGGGGCACAAGCTGG
AGTACAACTACAACAGCCACAACGTCTATATCATGGCCGACAAGCAGAAGAACGGCATCAAGGTGAACTT
CAAGATCCGCCACAACATCGAGGACGGCAGCGTGCAGCTCGCCGACCACTACCAGCAGAACACCCCCATC
GGCGACGGCCCCGTGCTGCTGCCCGACAACCACTACCTGAGCACCCAGTCCGCCCTGAGCAAAGACCCCA
ACGAGAAGCGCGATCACATGGTCCTGCTGGAGTTCGTGACCGCCGCCGGGATCACTCTCGGCATGGACGA
GCTGTACAAGTAAAGCGGCCGCGACTCTAGATCATAATCAGCCATACCACATTTGTAGAGGTTTTACTTG
CTTTAAAAAACCTCCCACACCTCCCCCTGAACCTGAAACATAAAATGAATGCAATTGTTGTTGTTAACTT
GTTTATTGCAGCTTATAATGGTTACAAATAAAGCAATAGCATCACAAATTTCACAAATAAAGCATTTTTT
TCACTGCATTCTAGTTGTGGTTTGTCCAAACTCATCAATGTATCTTAAGGCGTAAATTGTAAGCGTTAAT
ATTTTGTTAAAATTCGCGTTAAATTTTTGTTAAATCAGCTCATTTTTTAACCAATAGGCCGAAATCGGCA
AAATCCCTTATAAATCAAAAGAATAGACCGAGATAGGGT
[37 nt withheld, positions 2000-2036]
AAAGAACGTGGACTCCAACGTCAAAGG
[49 nt withheld, positions 2064-2112]
T
[91 nt withheld, positions 2114-2204]
G
[124 nt withheld, positions 2206-2329]
CAGGTGGCACTTTTCGGGGAAATGTGCGCGGAACCCCTATTTGTTTATTTTTCTAAATACATTCAAATAT
GTATCCGCTCATGAGACAATAACCCTGATAAATGCTTCAATAATATTGAAAAAGGAAGAGTCCTGAGGCG
GAAAGAACCAGCTGTGGAATGTGTGTCAGTTAGGGTGTGGAAAGTCCCCAGGCTCCCCAGCAGGCAGAAG
TATGCAAAGCATGCATCTCAATTAGTCAGCAACCAGGTGTGGAAAGTCCCCAGGCTCCCCAGCAGGCAGA
AGTATGCAAAGCATGCATCTCAATTAGTCAGCAACCATAGTCCCGCCCCTAACTCCGCCCATCCCGCCCC
TAACTCCGCCCAGTTCCGCCCATTCTCCGCCCCATGGCTGACTAATTTTTTTTATTTATGCAGAGGCCGA
GGCCGCCTCGGCCTCTGAGCTATTCCAGAAGTAGTGAGGAGGCTTTTTTGGAGGCCTAGGCTTTTGCAAA
GATCGATCAAGAGACAGGATGAGGATCGTTTCGCATGATTGAACAAGATGGATTGCACGCAGGTTCTCCG
GCCGCTTGGGTGGAGAGGCTATTCGGCTATGACTGGGCACAACAGACAATCGGCTGCTCTGATGCCGCCG
TGTTCCGGCTGTCAGCGCAGGGGCGCCCGGTTCTTTTTGTCAAGACCGACCTGTCCGGTGCCCTGAATGA
ACTGCAAGACGAGGCAGCGCGGCTATCGTGGCTGGCCACGACGGGCGTTCCTTGCGCAGCTGTGCTCGAC
GTTGTCACTGAAGCGGGAAGGGACTGGCTGCTATTGGGCGAAGTGCCGGGGCAGGATCTCCTGTCATCTC
ACCTTGCTCCTGCCGAGAAAGTATCCATCATGGCTGATGCAATGCGGCGGCTGCATACGCTTGATCCGGC
TACCTGCCCATTCGACCACCAAGCGAAACATCGCATCGAGCGAGCACGTACTCGGATGGAAGCCGGTCTT
GTCGATCAGGATGATCTGGACGAAGAGCATCAGGGGCTCGCGCCAGCCGAACTGTTCGCCAGGCTCAAGG
CGAGCATGCCCGACGGCGAGGATCTCGTCGTGACCCATGGCGATGCCTGCTTGCCGAATATCATGGTGGA
AAATGGCCGCTTTTCTGGATTCATCGACTGTGGCCGGCTGGGTGTGGCGGACCGCTATCAGGACATAGCG
TTGGCTACCCGTGATATTGCTGAAGAGCTTGGCGGCGAATGGGCTGACCGCTTCCTCGTGCTTTACGGTA
TCGCCGCTCCCGATTCGCAGCGCATCGCCTTCTATCGCCTTCTTGACGAGTTCTTCTGAGCGGGACTCTG
GGGTTCGAAATGACCGACCAAGCGACGCCCAACCTGCCATCACGAGATTTCGATTCCACCGCCGCCTTCT
ATGAAAGGTTGGGCTTCGGAATCGTTTTCCGGGACGCCGGCTGGATGATCCTCCAGCGCGGGGATCTCAT
GCTGGAGTTCTTCGCCCACCCTAGGGGGAGGCTAACTGAAACACGGAAGGAGACAATACCGGAAGGAACC
CGCGCTATGACGGCAATAAAAAGACAGAATAAAACGCACGGTGTTGGGTCGTTTGTTCATAAACGCGGGG
TTCGGTCCCAGGGCTGGCACTCTGTCGATACCCCACCGAGACCCCATTGGGGCCAATACGCCCGCGTTTC
TTCCTTTTCCCCACCCCACCCCCCAAGTTCGGGTGAAGGCCCAGGGCTCGCAGCCAACGTCGGGGCGGCA
GGCCCTGCCATAGCCTCAGGTTACTCATATATACTTTAGATTGATTTAAAACTTCATTTTTAATTTAAAA
GGATCTAGGTGAAGATCCTTTTTGATAATCTCATGACCAAAATCCCTTAACGTGAGTTTTCGTTCCACTG
AGCGTCAGACCCCGTAGAAAAGATCAAAGGATCTTCTTGAGATCCTTTTTTTCTGCGCGTAATCTGCTGC
TTGCAAACAAAAAAACCACCGCTACCAGCGGTGGTTTGTTTGCCGGATCAAGAGCTACCAACTCTTTTTC
CGAAGGTAACTGGCTTCAGCAGAGCGCAGATACCAAATACTGTTCTTCTAGTGTAGCCGTAGTTAGGCCA
CCACTTCAAGAACTCTGTAGCACCGCCTACATACCTCGCTCTGCTAATCCTGTTACCAGTGGCTGCTGCC
AGTGGCGATAAGTCGTGTCTTACCGGGTTGGACTCAAGACGATAGTTACCGGATAAGGCGCAGCGGTCGG
GCTGAACGGGGGGTTCGTGCACACAGCCCAGCTTGGAGCGAACGACCTACACCGAACTGAGATACCTACA
GCGTGAGCTATGAGAAAGCGCCACGCTTCCCGAAGGGAGAAAGGCGGACAGGTATCCGGTAAGCGGCAGG
GTCGGAACAGGAGAGCGCACGAGGGAGCTTCCAGGGGGAAACGCCTGGTATCTTTATAGTCCTGTCGGGT
TTCGCCACCTCTGACTTGAGCGTCGATTTTTGTGATGCTCGTCAGGGGGGCGGAGCCTATGGAAAAACGC
CAGCAACGCGGCCTTTTTACGGTTCCTGGCCTTTTGCTGGCCTTTTGCTCACATGTTCTTTCCTGCGTTA
TCCCCTGATTCTGTGGATAACCGTATTACCGCCATGCAT
